Addgene plasmid #169032: Rtn4a-mNeonGreen
Purpose: Express human Rtn4a
Depositing lab: Gia Voeltz. Depositing organization: University of Colorado, Boulder. Publication: Reticulon-3 Promotes Endosome Maturation at ER Membrane Contact Sites. Wu H, Voeltz GK. Dev Cell. 2021 Jan 11;56(1):52-66.e7. doi: 10.1016/j.devcel.2020.12.014. PubMed 33434526.
Backbone
  Vector backbone: mNeonGreen-N1
  Backbone manufacturer: Allele Biotechnology
  Backbone size w/o insert (bp): 4700
  Total vector size (bp): 8269
  Vector type: Mammalian Expression
  Selectable markers: Neomycin (select with G418)
Growth in bacteria
  Bacterial resistance: Kanamycin, 50 μg/mL
  Growth temperature: 37°C
  Growth strain: DH5alpha
  Copy number: High Copy
Gene/Insert
  Gene/Insert name: Rtn4a (alt name: NogoA)
  Species: H. sapiens (human)
  Insert size (bp): 3577
  Entrez Gene: RTN4 (a.k.a. ASY, NI220/250, NOGO, NSP, NSP-CL, Nbla00271, Nbla10545, RTN-X, RTN4-A, RTN4-B1, RTN4-B2, RTN4-C)
  Promoter: CMV
  Tag / fusion protein: mNeonGreen (C terminal on backbone)
  Cloning method: Restriction Enzyme; 5′ cloning site XhoI (not destroyed); 3′ cloning site KpnI (not destroyed)
  Sequencing primers: 5′ CGCAAATGGGCGGTAGGCGTG; 3′ CAAATGTGGTATGGCTGATT
Terms and licenses: Academic/Nonprofit Terms; Industry Terms: Not Available to Industry
How to cite: Rtn4a-mNeonGreen was a gift from Gia Voeltz (Addgene plasmid # 169032 ; http://n2t.net/addgene:169032 ; RRID:Addgene_169032)
