[The description below was written by a language model from this plasmid's Addgene catalogue record and pLannotate feature annotations shown in this document.]
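Description:
Rtn4a-mNeonGreen is a mammalian expression plasmid built on the mNeonGreen-N1 backbone, an N1-style vector in which the gene of interest is cloned upstream of, and in frame with, the fluorescent protein. It carries the human RTN4 coding sequence for the long Rtn4a isoform (also known as NogoA), an insert of about 3.6 kb placed between the XhoI and KpnI sites of the multiple cloning site, both of which remain intact. Transcription is driven by the human cytomegalovirus immediate early enhancer and promoter. The reticulon open reading frame is followed by a short stretch of residual polylinker and then mNeonGreen, a bright, rapidly maturing monomeric green/yellow fluorescent protein, so the product is Rtn4a tagged at its C terminus. An SV40 polyadenylation signal terminates the transcript; the small large T antigen fragment annotated just upstream of it appears to be part of this SV40-derived 3′ region rather than a functional gene.

The roughly 8.3 kb plasmid is maintained in E. coli at high copy through a pUC-type ColE1 origin and also contains an f1 phage origin. A single Tn5 aminoglycoside phosphotransferase gene serves both hosts: a bacterial bla promoter provides kanamycin resistance in bacteria, while the SV40 enhancer/early promoter and an HSV TK polyadenylation signal allow G418 selection of transfected mammalian cells. The annotated ble and bGH poly(A) fragments are short partial matches and are unlikely to be functional. The stated purpose is simply expression of human Rtn4a. The associated publication concerns reticulon function at ER–endosome membrane contact sites, which fits use of the fusion to visualise this endoplasmic reticulum membrane protein by fluorescence microscopy.
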