Features (pLannotate 1.2.2; 16 found; start..end, strand, type, name):
     61..364     +  enhancer       CMV enhancer: human cytomegalovirus immediate early enhancer
    365..568     +  promoter       CMV promoter: human cytomegalovirus (CMV) immediate early promoter
    591..620     +  misc_feature   MCS (fragment): multiple cloning site
    621..4196    +  CDS            RTN4: RTN4_HUMAN - Also known as KIAA0886, NOGO From Homo sapiens (Human).
   4197..4225    +  misc_feature   MCS (fragment): multiple cloning site
   4233..4940    +  CDS            mNeonGreen: mNeonGreen is a basic (constitutively fluorescent) green/yellow fluorescent protein published in 2013, derived from Branchiostoma lanceolatum. It is reported to be a very rapidly-maturing monomer with moderate acid sensitivity.
   4959..5042    +  CDS            large T antigen (fragment): large T antigen from SV40 (simian virus 40)
   5065..5186    +  polyA_signal   SV40 poly(A) signal: SV40 polyadenylation signal
   5220..5648    -  rep_origin     f1 ori (sequence partly withheld): f1 bacteriophage origin of replication; arrow indicates direction of (+) strand synthesis
   5675..5779    +  promoter       AmpR promoter: bla
   5781..6138    +  promoter       SV40 promoter: SV40 enhancer and early promoter
   6173..6967    +  CDS            NeoR/KanR: aminoglycoside phosphotransferase from Tn5; aph(3')-II (or nptII); confers resistance to neomycin, kanamycin, and G418 (Geneticin®)
   6988..7140    +  CDS            ble (fragment): BLE_KLEPN - Experimental evidence at protein level: Swiss-Prot protein existence level 1. Binding protein with a strong affinity to the bleomycin family of antibiotics. Binds to CL990; an antimitotic-antibiotic compound. From Klebsiella pneumoniae.
   7199..7246    +  polyA_signal   HSV TK poly(A) signal: herpes simplex virus thymidine kinase polyadenylation signal (Cole and Stacy, 1985)
   7337..7353    -  polyA_signal   bGH poly(A) signal (fragment): bovine growth hormone polyadenylation signal
   7575..8163    +  rep_origin     ori: high-copy-number ColE1/pMB1/pBR322/pUC origin of replication
>Addgene plasmid #169032 | Rtn4a-mNeonGreen | addgene full sequence | sequence record 338227 | Addgene NGS Result
TAGTTATTAATAGTAATCAATTACGGGGTCATTAGTTCATAGCCCATATATGGAGTTCCGCGTTACATAA
CTTACGGTAAATGGCCCGCCTGGCTGACCGCCCAACGACCCCCGCCCATTGACGTCAATAATGACGTATG
TTCCCATAGTAACGCCAATAGGGACTTTCCATTGACGTCAATGGGTGGAGTATTTACGGTAAACTGCCCA
CTTGGCAGTACATCAAGTGTATCATATGCCAAGTACGCCCCCTATTGACGTCAATGACGGTAAATGGCCC
GCCTGGCATTATGCCCAGTACATGACCTTATGGGACTTTCCTACTTGGCAGTACATCTACGTATTAGTCA
TCGCTATTACCATGGTGATGCGGTTTTGGCAGTACATCAATGGGCGTGGATAGCGGTTTGACTCACGGGG
ATTTCCAAGTCTCCACCCCATTGACGTCAATGGGAGTTTGTTTTGGCACCAAAATCAACGGGACTTTCCA
AAATGTCGTAACAACTCCGCCCCATTGACGCAAATGGGCGGTAGGCGTGTACGGTGGGAGGTCTATATAA
GCAGAGCTGGTTTAGTGAACCGTCAGATCCGCTAGCGCTACCGGACTCAGATCTCGAGCTATGGAAGACC
TGGACCAGTCTCCTCTGGTCTCGTCCTCGGACAGCCCACCCCGGCCGCAGCCCGCGTTCAAGTACCAGTT
CGTGAGGGAGCCCGAGGACGAGGAGGAAGAAGAGGAGGAGGAAGAGGAGGACGAGGACGAAGACCTGGAG
GAGCTGGAGGTGCTGGAGAGGAAGCCCGCCGCCGGGCTGTCCGCGGCCCCAGTGCCCACCGCCCCTGCCG
CCGGCGCGCCCCTGATGGACTTCGGAAATGACTTCGTGCCGCCGGCGCCCCGGGGACCCCTGCCGGCCGC
TCCCCCCGTCGCCCCGGAGCGGCAGCCGTCTTGGGACCCGAGCCCGGTGTCGTCGACCGTGCCCGCGCCA
TCCCCGCTGTCTGCTGCCGCAGTCTCGCCCTCCAAGCTCCCTGAGGACGACGAGCCTCCGGCCCGGCCTC
CCCCTCCTCCCCCGGCCAGCGTGAGCCCCCAGGCAGAGCCCGTGTGGACCCCGCCAGCCCCGGCTCCCGC
CGCGCCCCCCTCCACCCCGGCCGCGCCCAAGCGCAGGGGCTCCTCGGGCTCAGTGGATGAGACCCTTTTT
GCTCTTCCTGCTGCATCTGAGCCTGTGATACGCTCCTCTGCAGAAAATATGGACTTGAAGGAGCAGCCAG
GTAACACTATTTCGGCTGGTCAAGAGGATTTCCCATCTGTCCTGCTTGAAACTGCTGCTTCTCTTCCTTC
TCTGTCTCCTCTCTCAGCCGCTTCTTTCAAAGAACATGAATACCTTGGTAATTTGTCAACAGTATTACCC
ACTGAAGGAACACTTCAAGAAAATGTCAGTGAAGCTTCTAAAGAGGTCTCAGAGAAGGCAAAAACTCTAC
TCATAGATAGAGATTTAACAGAGTTTTCAGAATTAGAATACTCAGAAATGGGATCATCGTTCAGTGTCTC
TCCAAAAGCAGAATCTGCCGTAATAGTAGCAAATCCTAGGGAAGAAATAATCGTGAAAAATAAAGATGAA
GAAGAGAAGTTAGTTAGTAATAACATCCTTCATAATCAACAAGAGTTACCTACAGCTCTTACTAAATTGG
TTAAAGAGGATGAAGTTGTGTCTTCAGAAAAAGCAAAAGACAGTTTTAATGAAAAGAGAGTTGCAGTGGA
AGCTCCTATGAGGGAGGAATATGCAGACTTCAAACCATTTGAGCGAGTATGGGAAGTGAAAGATAGTAAG
GAAGATAGTGATATGTTGGCTGCTGGAGGTAAAATCGAGAGCAACTTGGAAAGTAAAGTGGATAAAAAAT
GTTTTGCAGATAGCCTTGAGCAAACTAATCACGAAAAAGATAGTGAGAGTAGTAATGATGATACTTCTTT
CCCCAGTACGCCAGAAGGTATAAAGGATCGTTCAGGAGCATATATCACATGTGCTCCCTTTAACCCAGCA
GCAACTGAGAGCATTGCAACAAACATTTTTCCTTTGTTAGGAGATCCTACTTCAGAAAATAAGACCGATG
AAAAAAAAATAGAAGAAAAGAAGGCCCAAATAGTAACAGAGAAGAATACTAGCACCAAAACATCAAACCC
TTTTCTTGTAGCAGCACAGGATTCTGAGACAGATTATGTCACAACAGATAATTTAACAAAGGTGACTGAG
GAAGTCGTGGCAAACATGCCTGAAGGCCTGACTCCAGATTTAGTACAGGAAGCATGTGAAAGTGAATTGA
ATGAAGTTACTGGTACAAAGATTGCTTATGAAACAAAAATGGACTTGGTTCAAACATCAGAAGTTATGCA
AGAGTCACTCTATCCTGCAGCACAGCTTTGCCCATCATTTGAAGAGTCAGAAGCTACTCCTTCACCAGTT
TTGCCTGACATTGTTATGGAAGCACCATTGAATTCTGCAGTTCCTAGTGCTGGTGCTTCCGTGATACAGC
CCAGCTCATCACCATTAGAAGCTTCTTCAGTTAATTATGAAAGCATAAAACATGAGCCTGAAAACCCCCC
ACCATATGAAGAGGCCATGAGTGTATCACTAAAAAAAGTATCAGGAATAAAGGAAGAAATTAAAGAGCCT
GAAAATATTAATGCAGCTCTTCAAGAAACAGAAGCTCCTTATATATCTATTGCATGTGATTTAATTAAAG
AAACAAAGCTTTCTGCTGAACCAGCTCCGGATTTCTCTGATTATTCAGAAATGGCAAAAGTTGAACAGCC
AGTGCCTGATCATTCTGAGCTAGTTGAAGATTCCTCACCTGATTCTGAACCAGTTGACTTATTTAGTGAT
GATTCAATACCTGACGTTCCACAAAAACAAGATGAAACTGTGATGCTTGTGAAAGAAAGTCTCACTGAGA
CTTCATTTGAGTCAATGATAGAATATGAAAATAAGGAAAAACTCAGTGCTTTGCCACCTGAGGGAGGAAA
GCCATATTTGGAATCTTTTAAGCTCAGTTTAGATAACACAAAAGATACCCTGTTACCTGATGAAGTTTCA
ACATTGAGCAAAAAGGAGAAAATTCCTTTGCAGATGGAGGAGCTCAGTACTGCAGTTTATTCAAATGATG
ACTTATTTATTTCTAAGGAAGCACAGATAAGAGAAACTGAAACGTTTTCAGATTCATCTCCAATTGAAAT
TATAGATGAGTTCCCTACATTGATCAGTTCTAAAACTGATTCATTTTCTAAATTAGCCAGGGAATATACT
GACCTAGAAGTATCCCACAAAAGTGAAATTGCTAATGCCCCGGATGGAGCTGGGTCATTGCCTTGCACAG
AATTGCCCCATGACCTTTCTTTGAAGAACATACAACCCAAAGTTGAAGAGAAAATCAGTTTCTCAGATGA
CTTTTCTAAAAATGGGTCTGCTACATCAAAGGTGCTCTTATTGCCTCCAGATGTTTCTGCTTTGGCCACT
CAAGCAGAGATAGAGAGCATAGTTAAACCCAAAGTTCTTGTGAAAGAAGCTGAGAAAAAACTTCCTTCCG
ATACAGAAAAAGAGGACAGATCACCATCTGCTATATTTTCAGCAGAGCTGAGTAAAACTTCAGTTGTTGA
CCTCCTGTACTGGAGAGACATTAAGAAGACTGGAGTGGTGTTTGGTGCCAGCCTATTCCTGCTGCTTTCA
TTGACAGTATTCAGCATTGTGAGCGTAACAGCCTACATTGCCTTGGCCCTGCTCTCTGTGACCATCAGCT
TTAGGATATACAAGGGTGTGATCCAAGCTATCCAGAAATCAGATGAAGGCCACCCATTCAGGGCATATCT
GGAATCTGAAGTTGCTATATCTGAGGAGTTGGTTCAGAAGTACAGTAATTCTGCTCTTGGTCATGTGAAC
TGCACGATAAAGGAACTCAGGCGCCTCTTCTTAGTTGATGATTTAGTTGATTCTCTGAAGTTTGCAGTGT
TGATGTGGGTATTTACCTATGTTGGTGCCTTGTTTAATGGTCTGACACTACTGATTTTGGCTCTCATTTC
ACTCTTCAGTGTTCCTGTTATTTATGAACGGCATCAGGCACAGATAGATCATTATCTAGGACTTGCAAAT
AAGAATGTTAAAGATGCTATGGCTAAAATCCAAGCAAAAATCCCTGGATTGAAGCGCAAAGCTGAAACGG
TACCGCGGGCCCGGGATCCACCGGTCGCCACCATGGTGAGCAAGGGCGAGGAGGATAACATGGCCTCTCT
CCCAGCGACACATGAGTTACACATCTTTGGCTCCATCAACGGTGTGGACTTTGACATGGTGGGTCAGGGC
ACCGGCAATCCAAATGATGGTTATGAGGAGTTAAACCTGAAGTCCACCAAGGGTGACCTCCAGTTCTCCC
CCTGGATTCTGGTCCCTCATATCGGGTATGGCTTCCATCAGTACCTGCCCTACCCTGACGGGATGTCGCC
TTTCCAGGCCGCCATGGTAGATGGCTCCGGCTACCAAGTCCATCGCACAATGCAGTTTGAAGATGGTGCC
TCCCTTACTGTTAACTACCGCTACACCTACGAGGGAAGCCACATCAAAGGAGAGGCCCAGGTGAAGGGGA
CTGGTTTCCCTGCTGACGGTCCTGTGATGACCAACTCGCTGACCGCTGCGGACTGGTGCAGGTCGAAGAA
GACTTACCCCAACGACAAAACCATCATCAGTACCTTTAAGTGGAGTTACACCACTGGAAATGGCAAGCGC
TACCGGAGCACTGCGCGGACCACCTACACCTTTGCCAAGCCAATGGCGGCTAACTATCTGAAGAACCAGC
CGATGTACGTGTTCCGTAAGACGGAGCTCAAGCACTCCAAGACCGAGCTCAACTTCAAGGAGTGGCAAAA
GGCCTTTACCGATGTGATGGGCATGGACGAGCTGTACAAGTAAGCGGCCGCGACTCTAGATCATAATCAG
CCATACCACATTTGTAGAGGTTTTACTTGCTTTAAAAAACCTCCCACACCTCCCCCTGAACCTGAAACAT
AAAATGAATGCAATTGTTGTTGTTAACTTGTTTATTGCAGCTTATAATGGTTACAAATAAAGCAATAGCA
TCACAAATTTCACAAATAAAGCATTTTTTTCACTGCATTCTAGTTGTGGTTTGTCCAAACTCATCAATGT
ATCTTAAGGCGTAAATTGTAAGCGTTAATATTTTGTTAAAATTCGCGTTAAATTTTTGTTAAATCAGCTC
ATTTTTTAACCAATAGGCCGAAATCGGCAAAATCCCTTATAAATCAAAAGAATAGACCGAGATAGGGT
[37 nt withheld, positions 5319-5355]
AAAGAACGTGGACTCCAACGTCAAAGG
[49 nt withheld, positions 5383-5431]
T
[91 nt withheld, positions 5433-5523]
G
[124 nt withheld, positions 5525-5648]
CAGGTGGCACTTTTCGGGGAAATGTGCGCGGAACCCCTATTTGTTTATTTTTCTAAATACATTCAAATAT
GTATCCGCTCATGAGACAATAACCCTGATAAATGCTTCAATAATATTGAAAAAGGAAGAGTCCTGAGGCG
GAAAGAACCAGCTGTGGAATGTGTGTCAGTTAGGGTGTGGAAAGTCCCCAGGCTCCCCAGCAGGCAGAAG
TATGCAAAGCATGCATCTCAATTAGTCAGCAACCAGGTGTGGAAAGTCCCCAGGCTCCCCAGCAGGCAGA
AGTATGCAAAGCATGCATCTCAATTAGTCAGCAACCATAGTCCCGCCCCTAACTCCGCCCATCCCGCCCC
TAACTCCGCCCAGTTCCGCCCATTCTCCGCCCCATGGCTGACTAATTTTTTTTATTTATGCAGAGGCCGA
GGCCGCCTCGGCCTCTGAGCTATTCCAGAAGTAGTGAGGAGGCTTTTTTGGAGGCCTAGGCTTTTGCAAA
GATCGATCAAGAGACAGGATGAGGATCGTTTCGCATGATTGAACAAGATGGATTGCACGCAGGTTCTCCG
GCCGCTTGGGTGGAGAGGCTATTCGGCTATGACTGGGCACAACAGACAATCGGCTGCTCTGATGCCGCCG
TGTTCCGGCTGTCAGCGCAGGGGCGCCCGGTTCTTTTTGTCAAGACCGACCTGTCCGGTGCCCTGAATGA
ACTGCAAGACGAGGCAGCGCGGCTATCGTGGCTGGCCACGACGGGCGTTCCTTGCGCAGCTGTGCTCGAC
GTTGTCACTGAAGCGGGAAGGGACTGGCTGCTATTGGGCGAAGTGCCGGGGCAGGATCTCCTGTCATCTC
ACCTTGCTCCTGCCGAGAAAGTATCCATCATGGCTGATGCAATGCGGCGGCTGCATACGCTTGATCCGGC
TACCTGCCCATTCGACCACCAAGCGAAACATCGCATCGAGCGAGCACGTACTCGGATGGAAGCCGGTCTT
GTCGATCAGGATGATCTGGACGAAGAGCATCAGGGGCTCGCGCCAGCCGAACTGTTCGCCAGGCTCAAGG
CGAGCATGCCCGACGGCGAGGATCTCGTCGTGACCCATGGCGATGCCTGCTTGCCGAATATCATGGTGGA
AAATGGCCGCTTTTCTGGATTCATCGACTGTGGCCGGCTGGGTGTGGCGGACCGCTATCAGGACATAGCG
TTGGCTACCCGTGATATTGCTGAAGAGCTTGGCGGCGAATGGGCTGACCGCTTCCTCGTGCTTTACGGTA
TCGCCGCTCCCGATTCGCAGCGCATCGCCTTCTATCGCCTTCTTGACGAGTTCTTCTGAGCGGGACTCTG
GGGTTCGAAATGACCGACCAAGCGACGCCCAACCTGCCATCACGAGATTTCGATTCCACCGCCGCCTTCT
ATGAAAGGTTGGGCTTCGGAATCGTTTTCCGGGACGCCGGCTGGATGATCCTCCAGCGCGGGGATCTCAT
GCTGGAGTTCTTCGCCCACCCTAGGGGGAGGCTAACTGAAACACGGAAGGAGACAATACCGGAAGGAACC
CGCGCTATGACGGCAATAAAAAGACAGAATAAAACGCACGGTGTTGGGTCGTTTGTTCATAAACGCGGGG
TTCGGTCCCAGGGCTGGCACTCTGTCGATACCCCACCGAGACCCCATTGGGGCCAATACGCCCGCGTTTC
TTCCTTTTCCCCACCCCACCCCCCAAGTTCGGGTGAAGGCCCAGGGCTCGCAGCCAACGTCGGGGCGGCA
GGCCCTGCCATAGCCTCAGGTTACTCATATATACTTTAGATTGATTTAAAACTTCATTTTTAATTTAAAA
GGATCTAGGTGAAGATCCTTTTTGATAATCTCATGACCAAAATCCCTTAACGTGAGTTTTCGTTCCACTG
AGCGTCAGACCCCGTAGAAAAGATCAAAGGATCTTCTTGAGATCCTTTTTTTCTGCGCGTAATCTGCTGC
TTGCAAACAAAAAAACCACCGCTACCAGCGGTGGTTTGTTTGCCGGATCAAGAGCTACCAACTCTTTTTC
CGAAGGTAACTGGCTTCAGCAGAGCGCAGATACCAAATACTGTTCTTCTAGTGTAGCCGTAGTTAGGCCA
CCACTTCAAGAACTCTGTAGCACCGCCTACATACCTCGCTCTGCTAATCCTGTTACCAGTGGCTGCTGCC
AGTGGCGATAAGTCGTGTCTTACCGGGTTGGACTCAAGACGATAGTTACCGGATAAGGCGCAGCGGTCGG
GCTGAACGGGGGGTTCGTGCACACAGCCCAGCTTGGAGCGAACGACCTACACCGAACTGAGATACCTACA
GCGTGAGCTATGAGAAAGCGCCACGCTTCCCGAAGGGAGAAAGGCGGACAGGTATCCGGTAAGCGGCAGG
GTCGGAACAGGAGAGCGCACGAGGGAGCTTCCAGGGGGAAACGCCTGGTATCTTTATAGTCCTGTCGGGT
TTCGCCACCTCTGACTTGAGCGTCGATTTTTGTGATGCTCGTCAGGGGGGCGGAGCCTATGGAAAAACGC
CAGCAACGCGGCCTTTTTACGGTTCCTGGCCTTTTGCTGGCCTTTTGCTCACATGTTCTTTCCTGCGTTA
TCCCCTGATTCTGTGGATAACCGTATTACCGCCATGCAT
